Addgene plasmid #146217: pAc5.1B-EGFP-DmTral-S13AI15AD30KT35A_E
Purpose: Insect Expression of DmTral-S13AI15AD30KT35A
Depositing lab: Elisa Izaurralde. Depositing organization: Max Planck Institute for Developmental Biology. Publication: Similar modes of interaction enable Trailer Hitch and EDC3 to associate with DCP1 and Me31B in distinct protein complexes. Tritschler F, Eulalio A, Helms S, Schmidt S, Coles M, Weichenrieder O, Izaurralde E, Truffault V. Mol Cell Biol. 2008 Nov . 28(21):6695-708. 10.1128/MCB.00759-08 PubMed 18765641.
Backbone
  Vector backbone: Unknown
  Vector type: Insect Expression
Growth in bacteria
  Bacterial resistance: Ampicillin, 100 μg/mL
  Growth temperature: 37°C
  Growth strain: DH5alpha
  Copy number: Low Copy
Gene/Insert
  Gene/Insert name: DmTral-S13AI15AD30KT35A (alt names: Trailer Hitch; Dm LSm50)
  Species: D. melanogaster (fly)
  Mutation: two silent mutations A198C, A387G and a mutation G837T:Q279H compared to the sequence given by: NCBI: NM_140328.4 or UniProt Q9VTZ0.
  Entrez Gene: tral (a.k.a. Dmel_CG10686, BEST:GH08269, CG10686, DmLSm15, Dmel\CG10686, LSm15, Lsm15, Scd6p, TRAL, Tral, anon-EST:Posey139, anon-WO0172774.89, anon-WO02059370.24, p67, p70)
  Cloning method: Unknown
Terms and licenses: Academic/Nonprofit Terms; Industry Terms: Not Available to Industry
Depositor comments: Plasmids from this collection were made available to the research community and donated after the lab closed. Please note that the sequence provided by the depositing laboratory may be theoretical/predicted or based on Sanger sequencing results. There may be discrepancies between sequencing results obtained by Addgene and the depositor sequence. If an Addgene verified sequence is not available, please contact before placing your order to request that our lab fully sequence the plasmid.
How to cite: pAc5.1B-EGFP-DmTral-S13AI15AD30KT35A_E was a gift from Elisa Izaurralde (Addgene plasmid # 146217 ; http://n2t.net/addgene:146217 ; RRID:Addgene_146217)
