[The description below was written by a language model from this plasmid's Addgene catalogue record and pLannotate feature annotations shown in this document.]
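Description:
pAc5.1B-EGFP-DmTral-S13AI15AD30KT35A_E is an 8,029 nt insect expression plasmid for producing a GFP-tagged mutant of the Drosophila melanogaster protein Trailer Hitch (Tral, also called LSm15). The catalogue lists the backbone as unknown, although the name and features point to a pAc5.1-type vector. It is maintained in E. coli through a ColE1/pUC-family origin and selected with ampicillin via the β-lactamase gene and its own promoter. The record describes it as low copy even though the annotated origin is of the high-copy class. A tetracycline-resistance fragment and a short SV40 large T fragment appear to be non-functional backbone remnants.

Expression is driven by the Drosophila actin 5C promoter, a strong constitutive promoter commonly used in cultured fly cells. EGFP lies immediately downstream, followed by the Tral coding region, so the protein would be N-terminally EGFP-tagged. The annotation tool labelled two parts of the insert as fragments of mouse Lsm14a. This reflects homology between Tral and its mammalian relative, not a mouse insert. A V5 epitope sequence sits downstream of the insert and an SV40 polyadenylation signal follows, but the record does not say whether the V5 tag is in frame with Tral or separated from it by a stop codon.

The insert carries the substitutions S13A, I15A, D30K and T35A, which fall near the N-terminus in the region matching the first Lsm14a-homologous segment. Relative to the reference sequence it also has two silent changes and a Q279H substitution. The associated publication examined how Tral and EDC3 associate with DCP1 and Me31B in distinct complexes, so this mutant was presumably used to test those interactions or Tral localisation, though the record does not state which contact it disrupts.
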