Features (pLannotate 1.2.2; 11 found; start..end, strand, type, name):
     56..2568    +  promoter       Ac5 promoter: Drosophila melanogaster actin 5C promoter
   2588..3304    +  CDS            EGFP: EGFP is a basic (constitutively fluorescent) green fluorescent protein published in 1996, derived from Aequorea victoria. It is reported to be a rapidly-maturing weak dimer with moderate acid sensitivity.
   3320..3607    +  CDS            Lsm14a (fragment): LS14A_MOUSE - Also known as Fam61a, Rap55a. Experimental evidence at protein level: Swiss-Prot protein existence level 1. Essential for formation of P-bodies, cytoplasmic structures that provide storage sites for translationally inactive mRNAs and protect them from degradation. Acts as a repressor of mRNA translation. May play a role in mitotic spindle assembly. From Mus musculus (Mouse).
   4520..4939    +  CDS            Lsm14a (fragment): LS14A_MOUSE - Also known as Fam61a, Rap55a. Experimental evidence at protein level: Swiss-Prot protein existence level 1. Essential for formation of P-bodies, cytoplasmic structures that provide storage sites for translationally inactive mRNAs and protect them from degradation. Acts as a repressor of mRNA translation. May play a role in mitotic spindle assembly. From Mus musculus (Mouse).
   5314..5355    +  CDS            V5 tag: epitope tag from simian virus 5
   5455..5589    -  polyA_signal   SV40 poly(A) signal: SV40 polyadenylation signal
   5612..5696    -  CDS            large T antigen (fragment): large T antigen from SV40 (simian virus 40)
   5697..6167    +  CDS            TcR (fragment): tetracycline efflux protein; tet; confers resistance to tetracycline
   6211..6799    -  rep_origin     ori: high-copy-number ColE1/pMB1/pBR322/pUC origin of replication
   6970..7830    -  CDS            AmpR: β-lactamase; bla; confers resistance to ampicillin, carbenicillin, and related antibiotics
   7831..7935    -  promoter       AmpR promoter: bla
>Addgene plasmid #146217 | pAc5.1B-EGFP-DmTral-S13AI15AD30KT35A_E | depositor full sequence | sequence record 288662 | Full Sequence
CTTCAAGGAATTAATTCTATATTCTAAAAACACAAATGATACTTCTAAAAAAAATCATGAATGGCATCAA
CTCTGAATCAAATCTTTGCAGATGCACCTACTTCTCATTTCCACTGTCACATCATTTTTCCAGATCTCGC
TGCCTGTTATGTGGCCCACAAACCAAGACACGTTTTATGGCCATTAAAGCTGGCTGATCGTCGCCAAACA
CCAAATACATATCAATATGTACATTCGAGAAAGAAGCGATCAAAGAAGCGTCTTCGGGCGAGTAGGAGAA
TGCGGAGGAGAAGGAGAACGAGCTGATCTAGTATCTCTCCACAATCCAATGCCAACTGACCAACTGGCCA
TATTCGGAGCAATTTGAAGCCAATTTCCATCGCCTGGCGATCGCTCCATTCTTGGCTATATGTTTTTCAC
CGTTCCCGGGGCCATTTTCAAAGACTCGTCGGTAAGATAAGATTGTGTCACTCGCTGTCTCTCTTCATTT
GTCGAAGAATGCTGAGGAATTTCGCGATGACGTCGGCGAGTATTTTGAAGAATGAGAATAATTTGTATTT
ATACGAAAATCAGTTAGTGGAATTTTCTACAAAAACATGTTATCTATAGATAATTTTGTTGCAAAATATG
TTGACTATGACAAAGATTGTATGTATATACCTTTAATGTATTCTCATTTTCTTATGTATTTATAATGGCA
ATGATGATACTGATGATATTTTAAGATGATGCCAGACCACAGGCTGATTTCTGCGTCTTTTGCCGAACGC
AGTGCATGTGCGGTTGTTGTTTTTTGGAATAGTTTCAATTTTCGGACTGTCCGCTTTGATTTCAGTTTCT
TGGCTTATTCAAAAAGCAAAGTAAAGCCAAAAAAGCGAGATGGCAATACCAAATGCGGCAAAACGGTAGT
GGAAGGAAAGGGGTGCGGGGCAGCGGAAGGAAGGGTGGGGCGGGGCGTGGCGGGGTCTGTGGCTGGGCGC
GACGTCACCGACGTTGGAGCCACTCCTTTGACCATGTGTGCGTGTGTGTATTATTCGTGTCTCGCCACTC
GCCGGTTGTTTTTTTCTTTTTATCTCGCTCTCTCTAGCGCCATCTCGTACGCATGCTCAACGCACCGCAT
GTTGCCGTGTCCTTTATGCGTCATTTTGGCTCGAAATAGGCAATTATTTAAACAAAGATTAGTCAACGAA
AACGCTAAAATAAATAAGTCTACAATATGGTTACTTATTGCCATGTGTGTGCAGCCAACGATAGCAACAA
AAGCAACAACACAGTGGCTTTCCCTCTTTCACTTTTTGTTTGCAAGCGCGTGCGAGCAAGACGGCACGAC
CGGCAAACGCAATTACGCTGACAAAGAGCAGACGAAGTTTTGGCCGAAAAACATCAAGGCGCCTGATACG
AATGCATTTGCAATAACAATTGCGATATTTAATATTGTTTATGAAGCTGTTTGACTTCAAAACACACAAA
AAAAAAAATAAAACAAATTATTTGAAAGAGAATTAGGAATCGGACAGCTTATCGTTACGGGCTAACAGCA
CACCGAGACGAAATAGCTTACCTGACGTCACAGCCTCTGGAAGAACTGCCGCCAAGCAGAGAGAGAGAGA
AAAAGAGGGAGAGCAGCTTAGACCGCATGTGCTTGTGTGTGAGGCGTCTCTCTCTTCGTCTCCTGTTTGC
GCAAACGCATAGACTGCACTGAGAAAATCGATTACCTATTTTTTATGAATGAATATTTGCACTATTACTA
TTCAAAACTATTAAGATAGCAATCACATTCAATAGCCAAATACTATACCACCTGAGCGATGCAACGAAAT
GATCAATTTGAGCAAAAATGCTGCATATTTAGGACGGCATCATTATAGAAATGCTTCTTGCTGTGTACTT
TTCTCTCGTCTGGCAGCTGTTTCGCCGTTATTGTTAAAACCGGCTTAAGTTAGGTGTGTTTTCTACGACT
AGTGATGCCCCTACTAGAAGATGTGTGTTGCACAAATGTCCCTGAATAACCAATTTGAAGTGCAGATAGC
AGTAAACGTAAGCTAATATGAATATTATTTAACTGTAATGTTTTAATATCGCTGGACATTACTAATAAAC
CCACTATAAACACATGTACATATGTATGTTTTGGCATACAATGAGTAGTTGGGGAAAAAATGTGTAAAAG
CACCGTGACCATCACAGCATAAAGATAACCAGCTGAAGTATCGAATATGAGTAACCCCCAAATTGAATCA
CATGCCGCAACTGATAGGACCCATGGAAGTACACTCTTCATGGCGATATACAAGACACACACAAGCACGA
ACACCCAGTTGCGGAGGAAATTCTCCGTAAATGAAAACCCAATCGGCGAACAATTCATACCCATATATGG
TAAAAGTTTTGAACGCGACTTGAGAGCGGAGAGCATTGCGGCTGATAAGGTTTTAGCGCTAAGCGGGCTT
TATAAAACGGGCTGCGGGACCAGTTTTCATATCACTACCGTTTGAGTTCTTGTGCTGTGTGGATACTCCT
CCCGACACAAAGCCGCTCCATCAGCCAGCAGTCGTCTAATCCAGAGACCCCGGATCGGGGTACCAACATG
GTGAGCAAGGGCGAGGAGCTGTTCACCGGGGTGGTGCCCATCCTGGTCGAGCTGGACGGCGACGTAAACG
GCCACAAGTTCAGCGTGTCCGGCGAGGGCGAGGGCGATGCCACCTACGGCAAGCTGACCCTGAAGTTCAT
CTGCACCACCGGCAAGCTGCCCGTGCCCTGGCCCACCCTCGTGACCACCCTGACCTACGGCGTGCAGTGC
TTCAGCCGCTACCCCGACCACATGAAGCAGCACGACTTCTTCAAGTCCGCCATGCCCGAAGGCTACGTCC
AGGAGCGCACCATCTTCTTCAAGGACGACGGCAACTACAAGACCCGCGCCGAGGTGAAGTTCGAGGGCGA
CACCCTGGTGAACCGCATCGAGCTGAAGGGCATCGACTTCAAGGAGGACGGCAACATCCTGGGGCACAAG
CTGGAGTACAACTACAACAGCCACAACGTCTATATCATGGCCGACAAGCAGAAGAACGGCATCAAGGTGA
ACTTCAAGATCCGCCACAACATCGAGGACGGCAGCGTGCAGCTCGCCGACCACTACCAGCAGAACACCCC
CATCGGCGACGGCCCCGTGCTGCTGCCCGACAACCACTACCTGAGCACCCAGTCCGCCCTGAGCAAAGAC
CCCAACGAGAAGCGCGATCACATGGTCCTGCTGGAGTTCGTGACCGCCGCCGGGATCACTCTCGGCATGG
ACGAGCTGTACAAGCCAAGCTTGAATTCTATGAGCGGGGGATTACCGGAGTTGGGCTCCAAAATCGCGCT
CGCGTCCAAGGCGGACATTCGATACGAGGGCCGCCTGTACACGGTGAAGCCGCAGGAGTGCGCGATTGCG
CTCTCGAGTGTGCGATCCTTCGGTACAGAAGATCGGGACACCCAGTTCCAGATAGCGCCGCAATCGCAGA
TCTACGACTACATCCTCTTCCGTGGCTCGGACATCAAGGACATTCGCGTTGTCAACAACCACACGCTGCC
GCACCACAATGACCCGGCGATCATGCAGGCGCAGCTCCAGAACGGACCGCCCCAGATGCCGCAGCACTTC
CCCATGCCCAGCGGGATGAGCGGTCCGCCGCAGCAGCAACAGGTGCCGTCGCAGCAACCGCCCCAGATGC
CAAGCGGTGGAGGCAGTGGTGGTGCTGGTGGAGCAGGAGCTCCTGGCGGCGGCGGACCCGGCTACGGCAA
TGGCAATCCGTTCGGCAACCTCGGCGGTCCCAATCTGGCCAACATGGTGGGCAATGCGGGCGGATCGCTT
GCACCCGGTTCCGGTGCTCCGGGCAGCGGACCCTTCATGCACATCGGTGGCAATCAGCAGCAACCGAAGC
CCCAGCAGCAGAAACAGCCAAACATGCTGGCCGGTGCCTCGCGATCGACGACGCCCATTAGCCTGATTGT
GAGTCCCACGGCGGAGCTGACTCAGCAGCAGCAGCTGCACCAGCAACAGAACGCTGGCCAGGGTGGCAAC
GGACGCGATGCAGGACATAAGCGCCAGAACCACCAGCAGCAACAGAATCAGCAGCATCAGCAACGTGGCG
GACCCAGCCACAACAATATGCAGCATCAGCAGCAACGAGGCGGCGGCAGTGGAACGGACTTCTATAACCA
GCAGCGGGATCGTCGGGACTCCGGACGTCAAATGGACAACAACTATAGCAACAACTACAACAACAATAAT
AATAATCAGCGCAATCGCGGCGGCGGCAACGGAATGCAACAGCAGCAGCGAGGAGGAAACGGCGGCAGCG
GCGGCGGCGGTGGAAACGGAGGTGGAAACAACCCGGCCTGGAACATGCATCGCGGCAACCAGAACTCGAA
CAACATGATGAACATGCGCAACCGCGGCATGGGATCCCGCGGCCCCATGCGACCCAATCAGGGCTATCGT
CCGCAGTCGGCCAATAATCAGAACAAGCCGCGGAACAAGATCAAGTTCGAGGGCGACTTCGATTTCGAGC
AGGCAAACAACAAGTTCGAGGAACTGCGCTCCCAACTGGCCAAGCTCAAGGTGGCCGAGGATGGTGCACC
CAAGCCAGCCACCAATGCAACGGCCGCCACTGCAACTGCAACCAATGAGCAGGTGGGTGAGAAGGTTGAA
GGCGTTCACACACTGAATGGCGAGACCGACAAGAAGGATGATTCTGGCAACGAGACCGGCGCTGGAGAGC
ACGAGCCTGAGGAGGATGATGTTGCTGTGTGCTACGACAAGACCAAATCGTTCTTCGACAACATCTCGTG
CGAGGCTGCCCAGGATCGCAGCAAGAACAAGAAGAACGATTGGCGCCAGGAGCGCAAGTTGAACACGGAG
ACCTTCGGAGTGTCCTCCACACGACGTGGCAGTTACCGCGGACGCAACCAATACTACAACAATAATGGCA
ACGGCGGCATTAACTCGGGATATGGAGGAGCGCCAGGCTACAACAGGAACAATTATCGCATGGGTGGCGG
CGGCGGAAACTTCCGAAACAGGAGCAACAATCGCAACAACGGCGGCGGTCGTGGCGGAAACGGAATGCCA
AACATCACCAATGGCAACACGGCTGCTGCGCTGAAGGCGGCCAACAATGCTGCTGGCCACGGATCCAATG
CCACGGACTCCAGTGCACCAAATGCCACAACCGCGACGACAAAGTCGACGTCCCTCTTGCCAGAGCAGAC
GCAACAGGTGGCGGCAGTTTCACAATAGGCGGCCGCTCGAGTCTAGAGGGCCCGCGGTTCGAAGGTAAGC
CTATCCCTAACCCTCTCCTCGGTCTCGATTCTACGCGTACCGGTCATCATCACCATCACCATTGAGTTTA
AACCCGCTGATCAGCCTCGACTGTGCCTTCTAAGGCCTGAGCTCGCTGATCAGCCTCGATCGAGGATCCA
GACATGATAAGATACATTGATGAGTTTGGACAAACCACAACTAGAATGCAGTGAAAAAAATGCTTTATTT
GTGAAATTTGTGATGCTATTGCTTTATTTGTAACCATTATAAGCTGCAATAAACAAGTTAACAACAACAA
TTGCATTCATTTTATGTTTCAGGTTCAGGGGGAGGTGTGGGAGGTTTTTTAAAGCAAGTAAAACCTCTAC
AAATGTGGTATGGCTGATTATGATCAGTCGACCGATGCCCTTGAGAGCCTTCAACCCAGTCAGCTCCTTC
CGGTGGGCGCGGGGCATGACTATCGTCGCCGCACTTATGACTGTCTTCTTTATCATGCAACTCGTAGGAC
AGGTGCCGGCAGCGCTCTGGGTCATTTTCGGCGAGGACCGCTTTCGCTGGAGCGCGACGATGATCGGCCT
GTCGCTTGCGGTATTCGGAATCTTGCACGCCCTCGCTCAAGCCTTCGTCACTGGTCCCGCCACCAAACGT
TTCGGCGAGAAGCAGGCCATTATCGCCGGCATGGCGGCCGACGCGCTGGGCTACGTCTTGCTGGCGTTCG
CGACGCGAGGCTGGATGGCCTTCCCCATTATGATTCTTCTCGCTTCCGGCGGCATCGGGATGCCCGCGTT
GCAGGCCATGCTGTCCAGGCAGGTAGATGACGACCATCAGGGACAGCTTCAAGGATCGCTCGCGGCTCTT
ACCAGCCAGCAAAAGGCCAGGAACCGTAAAAAGGCCGCGTTGCTGGCGTTTTTCCATAGGCTCCGCCCCC
CTGACGAGCATCACAAAAATCGACGCTCAAGTCAGAGGTGGCGAAACCCGACAGGACTATAAAGATACCA
GGCGTTTCCCCCTGGAAGCTCCCTCGTGCGCTCTCCTGTTCCGACCCTGCCGCTTACCGGATACCTGTCC
GCCTTTCTCCCTTCGGGAAGCGTGGCGCTTTCTCAATGCTCACGCTGTAGGTATCTCAGTTCGGTGTAGG
TCGTTCGCTCCAAGCTGGGCTGTGTGCACGAACCCCCCGTTCAGCCCGACCGCTGCGCCTTATCCGGTAA
CTATCGTCTTGAGTCCAACCCGGTAAGACACGACTTATCGCCACTGGCAGCAGCCACTGGTAACAGGATT
AGCAGAGCGAGGTATGTAGGCGGTGCTACAGAGTTCTTGAAGTGGTGGCCTAACTACGGCTACACTAGAA
GGACAGTATTTGGTATCTGCGCTCTGCTGAAGCCAGTTACCTTCGGAAAAAGAGTTGGTAGCTCTTGATC
CGGCAAACAAACCACCGCTGGTAGCGGTGGTTTTTTTGTTTGCAAGCAGCAGATTACGCGCAGAAAAAAA
GGATCTCAAGAAGATCCTTTGATCTTTTCTACGGGGTCTGACGCTCAGTGGAACGAAAACTCACGTTAAG
GGATTTTGGTCATGAGATTATCAAAAAGGATCTTCACCTAGATCCTTTTAAATTAAAAATGAAGTTTTAA
ATCAATCTAAAGTATATATGAGTAAACTTGGTCTGACAGTTACCAATGCTTAATCAGTGAGGCACCTATC
TCAGCGATCTGTCTATTTCGTTCATCCATAGTTGCCTGACTCCCCGTCGTGTAGATAACTACGATACGGG
AGGGCTTACCATCTGGCCCCAGTGCTGCAATGATACCGCGAGACCCACGCTCACCGGCTCCAGATTTATC
AGCAATAAACCAGCCAGCCGGAAGGGCCGAGCGCAGAAGTGGTCCTGCAACTTTATCCGCCTCCATCCAG
TCTATTAATTGTTGCCGGGAAGCTAGAGTAAGTAGTTCGCCAGTTAATAGTTTGCGCAACGTTGTTGCCA
TTGCTGCAGGCATCGTGGTGTCACGCTCGTCGTTTGGTATGGCTTCATTCAGCTCCGGTTCCCAACGATC
AAGGCGAGTTACATGATCCCCCATGTTGTGCAAAAAAGCGGTTAGCTCCTTCGGTCCTCCGATCGTTGTC
AGAAGTAAGTTGGCCGCAGTGTTATCACTCATGGTTATGGCAGCACTGCATAATTCTCTTACTGTCATGC
CATCCGTAAGATGCTTTTCTGTGACTGGTGAGTACTCAACCAAGTCATTCTGAGAATAGTGTATGCGGCG
ACCGAGTTGCTCTTGCCCGGCGTCAACACGGGATAATACCGCGCCACATAGCAGAACTTTAAAAGTGCTC
ATCATTGGAAAACGTTCTTCGGGGCGAAAACTCTCAAGGATCTTACCGCTGTTGAGATCCAGTTCGATGT
AACCCACTCGTGCACCCAACTGATCTTCAGCATCTTTTACTTTCACCAGCGTTTCTGGGTGAGCAAAAAC
AGGAAGGCAAAATGCCGCAAAAAAGGGAATAAGGGCGACACGGAAATGTTGAATACTCATACTCTTCCTT
TTTCAATATTATTGAAGCATTTATCAGGGTTATTGTCTCATGAGCGGATACATATTTGAATGTATTTAGA
AAAATAAACAAATAGGGGTTCCGCGCACATTTCCCCGAAAAGTGCCACCTGACGTCTAAGAAACCATTAT
TATCATGACATTAACCTATAAAAATAGGCGTATCACGAGGCCCTTTCGT
